Addgene plasmid #124393: GB1-His-TET1-878-911-T898A(pL91)
Purpose: E.Coli produced TET1-SID mutants (T898A) purified by FPLC nickel column
Depositing lab: Shaun Cowley. Depositing organization: University of Leicester. Publication: Sin3A recruits Tet1 to the PAH1 domain via a highly conserved Sin3-Interaction Domain. Chandru A, Bate N, Vuister GW, Cowley SM. Sci Rep. 2018 Oct 2;8(1):14689. doi: 10.1038/s41598-018-32942-w. PubMed 30279502.
Backbone
  Vector backbone: pLeicester 91
  Backbone manufacturer: University of Leicester
  Vector type: Bacterial Expression
Growth in bacteria
  Bacterial resistance: Ampicillin, 100 μg/mL
  Growth temperature: 37°C
  Growth strain: DH5alpha
  Copy number: Unknown
Gene/Insert
  Gene/Insert name: GB1-His-TET1-878-911-T898A
  Species: H. sapiens (human)
  Insert size (bp): 300
  Mutation: T898A
  Entrez Gene: TET1 (a.k.a. CXXC6, LCX, bA119F7.1)
  Tag / fusion protein: GB1-Histidine (N terminal on backbone)
Terms and licenses: Academic/Nonprofit Terms; Industry Terms: Not Available to Industry
How to cite: GB1-His-TET1-878-911-T898A(pL91) was a gift from Shaun Cowley (Addgene plasmid # 124393 ; http://n2t.net/addgene:124393 ; RRID:Addgene_124393)
