[The description below was written by a language model from this plasmid's Addgene catalogue record and pLannotate feature annotations shown in this document.]
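Description:
GB1-His-TET1-878-911-T898A(pL91) is a bacterial expression plasmid of about 5.8 kb, built on the in-house pLeicester 91 backbone, for producing a short fragment of human TET1 in E. coli. The insert covers residues 878–911 and carries a T898A substitution; the record identifies this fragment as a mutant of the TET1 Sin3-interaction domain (SID). It is expressed as an N-terminal fusion supplied by the backbone. This fusion consists of the GB1 domain of streptococcal protein G, a small solubility-enhancing partner, followed by a histidine tag and a TEV protease recognition site that would allow the tag module to be cleaved from the peptide. The feature table does not annotate the TET1 segment itself, which presumably lies in the unannotated stretch after the TEV site. A second histidine-tag fragment is detected downstream of that region, but the record does not show whether it is in frame with the fusion.

Transcription is driven by a T7 promoter with an adjacent lac operator and the T7 gene 10 ribosome binding site. A plasmid-borne lacI gene provides repressor, so expression is IPTG-inducible in hosts that supply T7 RNA polymerase. The rrnB T1 and T2 terminators and a T7 terminator follow the cassette. The plasmid replicates from a ColE1/pMB1-type origin accompanied by rop and bom elements, carries an f1 origin, and is selected with ampicillin through β-lactamase; only remnants of a tetracycline resistance gene remain. The stated use is to produce the mutant SID peptide and purify it by nickel-affinity chromatography, in the context of work on Sin3A PAH1 domain recruitment of TET1.
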