Features (pLannotate 1.2.2; 24 found; start..end, strand, type, name):
      1..19      +  promoter       T7 promoter: promoter for bacteriophage T7 RNA polymerase
     20..44      +  protein_bind   lac operator: The lac repressor binds to the lac operator to inhibit transcription in E. coli. This inhibition can be relieved by adding lactose or isopropyl-β-D-thiogalactopyranoside (IPTG). lac repressor encoded by lacI
     59..81      +  RBS            RBS: efficient ribosome binding site from bacteriophage T7 gene 10 (Olins and Rangwala, 1989)
     95..256     +  CDS            GB1: B1 domain of Streptococcal protein G effective as a solubilizing fusion partner (Cheng and Patel, 2004)
    263..282     +  CDS            capTEV™ (fragment): composite tag for in vivo biotinylation, TEV protease cleavage, and 6xHis tagging
    287..307     +  CDS            TEV site: tobacco etch virus (TEV) protease recognition and cleavage site
    455..472     +  CDS            9xHis (fragment): 9xHis affinity tag
    519..634     +  ncRNA          5S rRNA: Accession: RF00001 - 5S ribosomal RNA
    638..724     +  terminator     rrnB T1 terminator: Escherichia coli rrnB; transcription terminator T1 from the E. coli rrnB gene
    816..843     +  terminator     rrnB T2 terminator: transcription terminator T2 from the E. coli rrnB gene
    862..901     +  promoter       AmpR promoter (fragment): bla
    911..958     +  terminator     T7 terminator: transcription terminator for bacteriophage T7 RNA polymerase
    995..1450    +  rep_origin     f1 ori (sequence partly withheld): f1 bacteriophage origin of replication; arrow indicates direction of (+) strand synthesis
   1565..2425    -  CDS            AmpR: β-lactamase; bla; confers resistance to ampicillin, carbenicillin, and related antibiotics
   2426..2518    -  promoter       AmpR promoter: bla
   2599..3187    +  rep_origin     ori: high-copy-number ColE1/pMB1/pBR322/pUC origin of replication
   3373..3512    -  misc_feature   bom: basis of mobility region from pBR322
   3614..3805    -  CDS            rop: Rop protein, which maintains plasmids at low copy number; rop
   3822..4202    +  CDS            YPB1_ECOLX: Protein predicted: Swiss-Prot protein existence level 4. From Escherichia coli.
   4264..4328    -  CDS            TcR (fragment): tetracycline efflux protein; tet; confers resistance to tetracycline
   4343..4364    -  protein_bind   CAP binding site: CAP binding activates transcription in the presence of cAMP. E. coli catabolite activator protein
   4377..5459    -  CDS            lacI: lac repressor; lacI; The lac repressor binds to the lac operator to inhibit transcription in E. coli. This inhibition can be relieved by adding lactose or isopropyl-β-D-thiogalactopyranoside (IPTG).
   5460..5537    -  promoter       lacI promoter: lacI
   5545..5824    -  CDS            TcR (fragment): tetracycline efflux protein; tet; confers resistance to tetracycline
>Addgene plasmid #124393 | GB1-His-TET1-878-911-T898A(pL91) | addgene full sequence | sequence record 245179 | Addgene NGS Result
TAATACGACTCACTATAGGGGAATTGTGAGCGGATAACAATTCCCCTCTAGAAATAATTTTGTTTAACTT
TAAGAAGGAGATATACATATGCAGTACAAACTGATCCTGAACGGTAAAACCCTGAAAGGTGAAACCACCA
CCGAAGCTGTTGACGCTGCTACCGCGGAAAAAGTTTTCAAACAGTACGCTAACGACAACGGTGTTGACGG
TGAATGGACCTACGACGACGCTACCAAAACCTTCACCGTTACCGAAGGATCTCATCATCATCATCATCAT
GGATCCGAAAACCTGTATTTTCAGGGCGCCCTCTTATCGTTAATGAAAGATAGGAGATTAACATTGGAGC
AAGTGGTAGCCATAGAGGCCCTGGCCCAACTCTCAGAAGCCCCATCAGAGAATTCCTCCCCATGAAATTC
GAGCTCCGTCGACAAGCTTGCGGCCGCACTCGAGCACCACCACCACCACCACTAATGTTAATTAAGTTGG
GCGTTCCTAGGCTGATAAAACAGAATTTGCCTGGCGGCAGTAGCGCGGTGGTCCCACCTGACCCCATGCC
GAACTCAGAAGTGAAACGCCGTAGCGCCGATGGTAGTGTGGGGTCTCCCCATGCGAGAGTAGGGAACTGC
CAGGCATCAAATAAAACGAAAGGCTCAGTCGAAAGACTGGGCCTTTCGTTTTATCTGTTGTTTGTCGGTG
AACGCTCTCCTGAGTAGGACAAATCCGCCGGGAGCGGATTTGAACGTTGCGAAGCAACGGCCCGGAGGGT
GGCGGGCAGGACGCCCGCCATAAACTGCCAGGCATCAAATTAAGCAGAAGGCCATCCTGACGGATGGCCT
TTTTGCGTTTCTACAAACTCTTTTGTTTATTTTTCTAAATACATTCAAATATGTATCCGCTGAGCAATAA
CTAGCATAACCCCTTGGGGCCTCTAAACGGGTCTTGAGGGGTTTTTTGCTGAAAGGAGGAACTATATCCG
GATTGGCGAATGGG
[124 nt withheld, positions 995-1118]
C
[91 nt withheld, positions 1120-1210]
A
[49 nt withheld, positions 1212-1260]
CCTTTGACGTTGGAGTCCACGTTCTTT
[37 nt withheld, positions 1288-1324]
ACCCTATCTCGGTCTATTCTTTTGATTTATAAGGGATTTTGCCGATTTCGGCCTATTGGTTAAAAAATGA
GCTGATTTAACAAAAATTTAACGCGAATTTTAACAAAATATTAACGTTTACAATTTCTGGCGGCACGATG
GCATGAGATTATCAAAAAGGATCTTCACCTAGATCCTTTTAAATTAAAAATGAAGTTTTAAATCAATCTA
AAGTATATATGAGTAAACTTGGTCTGACAGTTACCAATGCTTAATCAGTGAGGCACCTATCTCAGCGATC
TGTCTATTTCGTTCATCCATAGTTGCCTGACTCCCCGTCGTGTAGATAACTACGATACGGGAGGGCTTAC
CATCTGGCCCCAGTGCTGCAATGATACCGCGAGACCCACGCTCACCGGCTCCAGATTTATCAGCAATAAA
CCAGCCAGCCGGAAGGGCCGAGCGCAGAAGTGGTCCTGCAACTTTATCCGCCTCCATCCAGTCTATTAAT
TGTTGCCGGGAAGCTAGAGTAAGTAGTTCGCCAGTTAATAGTTTGCGCAACGTTGTTGCCATTGCTACAG
GCATCGTGGTGTCACGCTCGTCGTTTGGTATGGCTTCATTCAGCTCCGGTTCCCAACGATCAAGGCGAGT
TACATGATCCCCCATGTTGTGCAAAAAAGCGGTTAGCTCCTTCGGTCCTCCGATCGTTGTCAGAAGTAAG
TTGGCCGCAGTGTTATCACTCATGGTTATGGCAGCACTGCATAATTCTCTTACTGTCATGCCATCCGTAA
GATGCTTTTCTGTGACTGGTGAGTACTCAACCAAGTCATTCTGAGAATAGTGTATGCGGCGACCGAGTTG
CTCTTGCCCGGCGTCAATACGGGATAATACCGCGCCACATAGCAGAACTTTAAAAGTGCTCATCATTGGA
AAACGTTCTTCGGGGCGAAAACTCTCAAGGATCTTACCGCTGTTGAGATCCAGTTCGATGTAACCCACTC
GTGCACCCAACTGATCTTCAGCATCTTTTACTTTCACCAGCGTTTCTGGGTGAGCAAAAACAGGAAGGCA
AAATGCCGCAAAAAAGGGAATAAGGGCGACACGGAAATGTTGAATACTCATACTCTTCCTTTTTCAATCA
TGATTGAAGCATTTATCAGGGTTATTGTCTCATGAGCGGATACATATTTGAATGTATTTAGAAAAATAAA
CAAATAGGTCATGACCAAAATCCCTTAACGTGAGTTTTCGTTCCACTGAGCGTCAGACCCCGTAGAAAAG
ATCAAAGGATCTTCTTGAGATCCTTTTTTTCTGCGCGTAATCTGCTGCTTGCAAACAAAAAAACCACCGC
TACCAGCGGTGGTTTGTTTGCCGGATCAAGAGCTACCAACTCTTTTTCCGAAGGTAACTGGCTTCAGCAG
AGCGCAGATACCAAATACTGTCCTTCTAGTGTAGCCGTAGTTAGGCCACCACTTCAAGAACTCTGTAGCA
CCGCCTACATACCTCGCTCTGCTAATCCTGTTACCAGTGGCTGCTGCCAGTGGCGATAAGTCGTGTCTTA
CCGGGTTGGACTCAAGACGATAGTTACCGGATAAGGCGCAGCGGTCGGGCTGAACGGGGGGTTCGTGCAC
ACAGCCCAGCTTGGAGCGAACGACCTACACCGAACTGAGATACCTACAGCGTGAGCTATGAGAAAGCGCC
ACGCTTCCCGAAGGGAGAAAGGCGGACAGGTATCCGGTAAGCGGCAGGGTCGGAACAGGAGAGCGCACGA
GGGAGCTTCCAGGGGGAAACGCCTGGTATCTTTATAGTCCTGTCGGGTTTCGCCACCTCTGACTTGAGCG
TCGATTTTTGTGATGCTCGTCAGGGGGGCGGAGCCTATGGAAAAACGCCAGCAACGCGGCCTTTTTACGG
TTCCTGGCCTTTTGCTGGCCTTTTGCTCACATGTTCTTTCCTGCGTTATCCCCTGATTCTGTGGATAACC
GTATTACCGCCTTTGAGTGAGCTGATACCGCTCGCCGCAGCCGAACGACCGAGCGCAGCGAGTCAGTGAG
CGAGGAAGCGGAAGAGCGCCTGATGCGGTATTTTCTCCTTACGCATCTGTGCGGTATTTCACACCGCAAT
GGTGCACTCTCAGTACAATCTGCTCTGATGCCGCATAGTTAAGCCAGTATACACTCCGCTATCGCTACGT
GACTGGGTCATGGCTGCGCCCCGACACCCGCCAACACCCGCTGACGCGCCCTGACGGGCTTGTCTGCTCC
CGGCATCCGCTTACAGACAAGCTGTGACCGTCTCCGGGAGCTGCATGTGTCAGAGGTTTTCACCGTCATC
ACCGAAACGCGCGAGGCAGCTGCGGTAAAGCTCATCAGCGTGGTCGTGAAGCGATTCACAGATGTCTGCC
TGTTCATCCGCGTCCAGCTCGTTGAGTTTCTCCAGAAGCGTTAATGTCTGGCTTCTGATAAAGCGGGCCA
TGTTAAGGGCGGTTTTTTCCTGTTTGGTCACTGATGCCTCCGTGTAAGGGGGATTTCTGTTCATGGGGGT
AATGATACCGATGAAACGAGAGAGGATGCTCACGATACGGGTTACTGATGATGAACATGCCCGGTTACTG
GAACGTTGTGAGGGTAAACAACTGGCGGTATGGATGCGGCGGGACCAGAGAAAAATCACTCAGGGTCAAT
GCCAGCGCTTCGTTAATACAGATGTAGGTGTTCCACAGGGTAGCCAGCAGCATCCTGCGATGCAGATCCG
GAACATAATGGTGCAGGGCGCTGACTTCCGCGTTTCCAGACTTTACGAAACACGGAAACCGAAGACCATT
CATGTTGTTGCTCAGGTCGCAGACGTTTTGCAGCAGCAGTCGCTTCACGTTCGCTCGCGTATCGGTGATT
CATTCTGCTAACCAGTAAGGCAACCCCGCCAGCCTAGCCGGGTCCTCAACGACAGGAGCACGATCATGCT
AGTCATGCCCCGCGCCCACCGGAAGGAGCTGACTGGGTTGAAGGCTCTCAAGGGCATCGGTCGAGATCCC
GGTGCCTAATGAGTGAGCTAACTTACATTAATTGCGTTGCGCTCACTGCCCGCTTTCCAGTCGGGAAACC
TGTCGTGCCAGCTGCATTAATGAATCGGCCAACGCGCGGGGAGAGGCGGTTTGCGTATTGGGCGCCAGGG
TGGTTTTTCTTTTCACCAGTGAGACGGGCAACAGCTGATTGCCCTTCACCGCCTGGCCCTGAGAGAGTTG
CAGCAAGCGGTCCACGCTGGTTTGCCCCAGCAGGCGAAAATCCTGTTTGATGGTGGTTAACGGCGGGATA
TAACATGAGCTGTCTTCGGTATCGTCGTATCCCACTACCGAGATGTCCGCACCAACGCGCAGCCCGGACT
CGGTAATGGCGCGCATTGCGCCCAGCGCCATCTGATCGTTGGCAACCAGCATCGCAGTGGGAACGATGCC
CTCATTCAGCATTTGCATGGTTTGTTGAAAACCGGACATGGCACTCCAGTCGCCTTCCCGTTCCGCTATC
GGCTGAATTTGATTGCGAGTGAGATATTTATGCCAGCCAGCCAGACGCAGACGCGCCGAGACAGAACTTA
ATGGGCCCGCTAACAGCGCGATTTGCTGGTGACCCAATGCGACCAGATGCTCCACGCCCAGTCGCGTACC
GTCTTCATGGGAGAAAATAATACTGTTGATGGGTGTCTGGTCAGAGACATCAAGAAATAACGCCGGAACA
TTAGTGCAGGCAGCTTCCACAGCAATGGCATCCTGGTCATCCAGCGGATAGTTAATGATCAGCCCACTGA
CGCGTTGCGCGAGAAGATTGTGCACCGCCGCTTTACAGGCTTCGACGCCGCTTCGTTCTACCATCGACAC
CACCACGCTGGCACCCAGTTGATCGGCGCGAGATTTAATCGCCGCGACAATTTGCGACGGCGCGTGCAGG
GCCAGACTGGAGGTGGCAACGCCAATCAGCAACGACTGTTTGCCCGCCAGTTGTTGTGCCACGCGGTTGG
GAATGTAATTCAGCTCCGCCATCGCCGCTTCCACTTTTTCCCGCGTTTTCGCAGAAACGTGGCTGGCCTG
GTTCACCACGCGGGAAACGGTCTGATAAGAGACACCGGCATACTCTGCGACATCGTATAACGTTACTGGT
TTCACATTCACCACCCTGAATTGACTCTCTTCCGGGCGCTATCATGCCATACCGCGAAAGGTTTTGCGCC
ATTCGATGGTGTCCGGGATCTCGACGCTCTCCCTTATGCGACTCCTGCATTAGGAAGCAGCCCAGTAGTA
GGTTGAGGCCGTTGAGCACCGCCGCCGCAAGGAATGGTGCATGCAAGGAGATGGCGCCCAACAGTCCCCC
GGCCACGGGGCCTGCCACCATACCCACGCCGAAACAAGCGCTCATGAGCCCGAAGTGGCGAGCCCGATCT
TCCCCATCGGTGATGTCGGCGATATAGGCGCCAGCAACCGCACCTGTGGCGCCGGTGATGCCGGCCACGA
TGCGTCCGGCGTAGAGGATCGAGATCGATCTCGATCCCGCGAAAT
